Addgene plasmid #191351: pQmod4E-GG
Purpose: Clostridium expression vector (pCD6 origin, ermR) with drop-out Plac-RFP cassette flanked with BsaI sites
Depositing lab: Andrew Tolonen. Depositing organization: Genoscope, Centre National de Sequencage (CEA). Publication: Tuning of Gene Expression in Clostridium phytofermentans Using Synthetic Promoters and CRISPRi. Rostain W, Zaplana T, Boutard M, Baum C, Tabuteau S, Sanitha M, Ramya M, Guss A, Ettwiller L, Tolonen AC. ACS Synth Biol. 2022 Dec 16;11(12):4077-4088. doi: 10.1021/acssynbio.2c00385. Epub 2022 Nov 25. PubMed 36427328.
Backbone
  Vector backbone: pMTL84241
  Backbone manufacturer: Chain Biotech
  Backbone size w/o insert (bp): 5644
  Total vector size (bp): 6513
  Vector type: Bacterial Expression
Growth in bacteria
  Bacterial resistance: Erythromycin, 200 μg/mL
  Growth temperature: 37°C
  Growth strain: DH5alpha
  Copy number: High Copy
Gene/Insert
  Gene/Insert name: Plac-RFP (IPTG-inducible red fluorescent protein)
  Insert size (bp): 1103
  Promoter: Plac
  Cloning method: Restriction Enzyme; 5′ cloning site SacI (not destroyed); 3′ cloning site NheI (not destroyed)
  Sequencing primers: 5′ caggaaacagctatgaccgc; 3′ tttagacttaagggcgggcg
Terms and licenses: Academic/Nonprofit Terms; Industry Terms: Not Available to Industry
How to cite: pQmod4E-GG was a gift from Andrew Tolonen (Addgene plasmid # 191351 ; http://n2t.net/addgene:191351 ; RRID:Addgene_191351)
