[The description below was written by a language model from this plasmid's Addgene catalogue record and pLannotate feature annotations shown in this document.]
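Description:
pQmod4E-GG is an E. coli–Clostridium shuttle expression vector of about 6.5 kb, built on the pMTL84241 modular backbone and designed as a Golden Gate destination plasmid. According to the record it carries the pCD6 replicon for maintenance in Clostridium. That origin is not picked out by the automated annotation, which leaves a large unannotated stretch between the insert and the resistance gene. Propagation in E. coli relies on a high-copy ColE1/pUC-type origin. Selection in both hosts is provided by an erm gene, which encodes a 23S rRNA methyltransferase conferring resistance to erythromycin and other macrolide-lincosamide-streptogramin B antibiotics.

The payload is a roughly 1.1 kb Plac-RFP drop-out cassette cloned between SacI and NheI sites and, per the catalogue entry, flanked by BsaI sites. The annotated cassette comprises a CAP binding site, the lac promoter and lac operator, followed by the mRFP1 coding sequence and tandem rrnB T1 and T7Te transcription terminators. Only a short lacI fragment lies upstream, so the plasmid does not encode a functional repressor, and IPTG control would depend on the host strain. A small hit to a baculovirus polyadenylation signal is a short fragment and probably a spurious match.

In use, BsaI digestion excises the RFP cassette and allows parts with compatible overhangs to be ligated in its place. E. coli colonies that retain the parental plasmid express red fluorescent protein and can be told apart from recombinants that have lost it. The associated publication concerns tuning gene expression in Clostridium phytofermentans with synthetic promoters and CRISPRi, which is consistent with this vector serving as a cloning chassis for assembling expression constructs for that organism.
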