Features (pLannotate 1.2.2; 10 found; start..end, strand, type, name):
     24..40      +  polyA_signal   OpIE-2 poly(A) signal (fragment): immediate-early gene 2 from the Orgyia pseudotsugata multicapsid nucleopolyhedrovirus; baculovirus polyadenylation signal
    136..223     +  CDS            lacI (fragment): lac repressor; lacI; The lac repressor binds to the lac operator to inhibit transcription in E. coli. This inhibition can be relieved by adding lactose or isopropyl-β-D-thiogalactopyranoside (IPTG).
    236..257     +  protein_bind   CAP binding site: CAP binding activates transcription in the presence of cAMP. E. coli catabolite activator protein
    272..302     +  promoter       lac promoter: promoter for the E. coli lac operon
    310..326     +  protein_bind   lac operator: The lac repressor binds to the lac operator to inhibit transcription in E. coli. This inhibition can be relieved by adding lactose or isopropyl-β-D-thiogalactopyranoside (IPTG). lac repressor encoded by lacI
    362..1036    +  CDS            mRFP1: mRFP1 is a basic (constitutively fluorescent) red fluorescent protein published in 2002, derived from Discosoma sp.. It is reported to be a somewhat slowly-maturing monomer with low acid sensitivity.
   1084..1155    +  terminator     rrnB T1 terminator: transcription terminator T1 from the E. coli rrnB gene
   1171..1198    +  terminator     T7Te terminator: phage T7 early transcription terminator
   4833..5567    +  CDS            erm: ERM_STREE - Experimental evidence at protein level: Swiss-Prot protein existence level 1. This protein produces a dimethylation of the adenine residue at position 2085 in 23S rRNA, resulting in reduced affinity between ribosomes and macrolide-lincosamide-streptogramin B antibiotics. From Streptococcus pneumoniae.
   5724..6312    +  rep_origin     ori: high-copy-number ColE1/pMB1/pBR322/pUC origin of replication
>Addgene plasmid #191351 | pQmod4E-GG | addgene full sequence | sequence record 375355 | Addgene NGS Result
CCTGCAGGATAAAAAAATTGTAGATAAATTTTATAAAATAGTTTTATCTACAATTTTTTTATCAGGAAAC
AGCTATGACCGCGGCCGCTGTATCCATATGACCATGATTACGAATTCGAGCTCAGGATGAGACCTCAATA
CGCAAACCGCCTCTCCCCGCGCGTTGGCCGATTCATTAATGCAGCTGGCACGACAGGTTTCCCGACTGGA
AAGCGGGCAGTGAGCGCAACGCAATTAATGTGAGTTAGCTCACTCATTAGGCACCCCAGGCTTTACACTT
TATGCTTCCGGCTCGTATGTTGTGTGGAATTGTGAGCGGATAACAATTTCACACATACTAGAGAAAGAGG
AGAAATACTAGATGGCTTCCTCCGAAGACGTTATCAAAGAGTTCATGCGTTTCAAAGTTCGTATGGAAGG
TTCCGTTAACGGTCACGAGTTCGAAATCGAAGGTGAAGGTGAAGGTCGTCCGTACGAAGGTACCCAGACC
GCTAAACTGAAAGTTACCAAAGGTGGTCCGCTGCCGTTCGCTTGGGACATCCTGTCCCCGCAGTTCCAGT
ACGGTTCCAAAGCTTACGTTAAACACCCGGCTGACATCCCGGACTACCTGAAACTGTCCTTCCCGGAAGG
TTTCAAATGGGAACGTGTTATGAACTTCGAAGACGGTGGTGTTGTTACCGTTACCCAGGACTCCTCCCTG
CAAGACGGTGAGTTCATCTACAAAGTTAAACTGCGTGGTACCAACTTCCCGTCCGACGGTCCGGTTATGC
AGAAAAAAACCATGGGTTGGGAAGCTTCCACCGAACGTATGTACCCGGAAGACGGTGCTCTGAAAGGTGA
AATCAAAATGCGTCTGAAACTGAAAGACGGTGGTCACTACGACGCTGAAGTTAAAACCACCTACATGGCT
AAAAAACCGGTTCAGCTGCCGGGTGCTTACAAAACCGACATCAAACTGGACATCACCTCCCACAACGAAG
ACTACACCATCGTTGAACAGTACGAACGTGCTGAAGGTCGTCACTCCACCGGTGCTTAATAACGCTGATA
GTGCTAGTGTAGATCGCTACTAGAGCCAGGCATCAAATAAAACGAAAGGCTCAGTCGAAAGACTGGGCCT
TTCGTTTTATCTGTTGTTTGTCGGTGAACGCTCTCTACTAGAGTCACACTGGCTCACCTTCGGGTGGGCC
TTTCTGCGTTTATAACTATGGTCTCCCGAATCTTCCGCTAGCATAAAAATAAGAAGCCTGCATTTGCAGG
CTTCTTATTTTTATGGCGCGCCCGCCCTTAAGTCTAAAAATTAGGGGAGATGTAAGGATTTGGGAAAAAT
AGAAGATGTTATAATCATAAATATGGTATTCGTAGGCTTAAAGTCAAAAAGGAGGTGAAATATAAATAGA
TTTTTAGCTAAATTAAGTAAGAAATAGGAGGAGATTTATTGAACAAAAAATTAGAAAAACCATTTGTATA
TAAGAGAGAGTACGATTTGACTGGATATGATGTTGAAATTTTACAAAAATATGAGTTAGAACAAGCAATA
TATGTTTATGTTGGGAGTAGTTGTGCATATAACATGAGAGCTAGAAGTAGTAAATGGAGATACCATATAA
GAACAAATAATAAGTCTATATGTTGTAACATTAAAAATTTTATACATAACTTGGAATTGTTTTATAAAAT
GGAATTAAAGTTGTCAGATAATATTATTAATGATAAGCTATACTATAGCAATATAGCAGAGTTTGAAGAA
TTTGAAACACTAGAAAAAGCTAGAGAGGTAGAAAGTACTATTATAAGTCAATATCAATTTTTAGATTCTA
TAAATCACATGTTAAAACAAAAAATAATTTTATTGAGTAATAAGGATAGTGTGTTAAACATAACTAAAAA
TGGAAATACAAATTATTTGAAAGTAAAAAATAAATACATAGAAAAACATAAGAACAAGCCAATAATGAGA
TACCATATCAACTGTCAATTCAATACAGATGGAAGTGTCAAAAGTATTACACAGGAGTTTGAACCAATAT
TGGAATTAAACAAAAAAAATACCCTAAGCCGACCAAGCAGAGTATTTTTAAAATAATATTTTAAGATAAC
AACAAAATGAGATAATACTACTAGACAATGACAACTCAACTACCAATTGAGTTTATGGAGCTACCAACTC
CAATATCGGTCTAACTGATTAAGTATCTGTAGTTATATAATAATATTGCTATCAATTTTAGCATCTTAAC
AATATTATTATACATACTAAGCTAAAATTATTCAATAGTTGTAAAAGTTGATTAGTCAATAAGTATATAT
TTAATGTAGTGTTATCTCTTAAAAAAACTAGATAAGGAGATAATAAATATATGGAACAATTAGATTCAAA
ATATAAGTTGAAAAAATTTCTAATGGCAGTATTTAGAGATGGTATAGGACAAGGAAATAATCTTATTGAT
AATGAATATGTTAGAGTATTTCAAAATAATAAAAGTAATAGTAAACAATTAGAACTCGGAGAAGAATTTA
AAGAATATAGTAAAACAACTTTTTTTAAAAATATAGATGATATAGTAGAATTTACCTTCGCAAAAAATAT
TTATTATGAAAATACATTTTTTAACCTATGTACTACTGATGGAAAAGCAGGAACCAATGAAAACTTAATA
AATAGATATGCATTAGGATTTGATTTTGACAAAAAAGAATTAGGACAAGGTTTTAATTATAAAGATATAA
TTAATTTATTTACTAAGATAGGATTACATTATCATATCCTAGTTGATAGTGGAAATGGATTCCATGTTTA
TGTGCTAATTAATAAAACTAATAACATTAAGTTAGTATCAGAAGTTACAAATACATTAATAAATAAATTG
GGTGCAGATAAACAAGCAAATTTATCTACTCAAGTATTAAGAGTACCTTATACATATAATATTAAAAATA
CTACTAAACAAGTAAAAATAATACACCAAGACAAAAATATATATAGATATGACATAGAAAAGTTAGCTAA
AAAATATTGCAAAGATGTAAAAACAGTAGGTAATACTAATACAAAATATATATTAGATAGTAAGCTACCA
AATTGTATAGTAGATATTTTAAAAAATGGTAGTAAAGATGGACATAAAAACCTAGATTTGCAAAAAATAG
TTGTGACTTTAAGATTGAGGAATAAAAGTTTAAGTCAAGTAATATCCGTTGCTAGAGAATGGAACTATAT
ATCACAAAATAGTCTTTCAAATAGTGAGCTAGAATATCAAGTCAAGTATATGTATGAGAAACTTAAAACG
GTTAATTTTGGTTGTACTGGTTGTGAGTTTAATAGTGATTGTTGGAATAAAATAGAATCAGATTTTATAT
ATAGTGATGAAGATACTTTGTTCAATATGCCACATAAGCACTCAAAGGATTTGAAATATAAGAATAGGAA
AGGGGTTAAAATAATGACTGGTAATCAATTGTTTATCTATAATGTGTTACTTAACAATAAAGATAGAGAA
TTAAACATAGACGATATAATGGAGCTGATAACCTATAAACGTAAGAAGAAAGTTAAAAACATTGTTATGA
GTGAAAAGACATTAAGAGAAACATTAAAAGAACTTCAACATAATGATTATATTACAAAAACAAAAGGTGT
TACAAAGCTAGGAATAAAAGATACATACAATGTAAAAGAAGTTAGATGTAATATAGATAAACAATATACT
ATTAGTTACTTTGTTACCATGGCAGTAATTTGGGGAATAATTTCAACTGAAGAATTAAGATTATATACTC
ACATGAGATATAAGCAAGATTTATTGGTCAAAGATGATAAAATAAAAGGAAATATATTAAGAATTAATCA
AGAGGAATTAGCAAAAGATTTAGGAGTAACACAGCAAAGAATTTCAAATATGATAGAATCTTTATTAGAT
ACTAAAATTTTAGATGTATGGGAAACTAAAATAAATGATAGAGGATTTATGTACTATACATATAGATTAA
ACAAGTAGATTTTTGATAGGATTAGAATTGATTTTCTAGTCCTATTTTTATGCAAAAAAACTAATTAATA
AAAATTTCTTTTGGTAAAATAATTGTACGAGAATTGCAAAAAAAAAATGGCATCAAAGTATTGAAATTAA
GCCGTTTTAAAAATTTCTTTTGGTAAAATAATTCTACATATATATGTAGTATATATATATATGTTTTTTA
GAGAATGTATAACTAGAATATAGAGCTAGAATATAGAGAATGTATAACTAGAATATAGAGCTAGAATATA
GAGAATGTATAACTAGAATATAGAGCTAGAATATAGAGAATGTATAACTAGAATATAGAGCTAGAATATA
GAGAATGTATAACTAGAATATAGAGCTAGAATATAGAGAATGTATAACTAGAATATAGAGCTAGAATATA
GAGAATGTATAACTAGAATATAGAGCTAGAATCCTAATTAGTAGGTGCTTTTTTAAAACAAGTTAAAAAT
CAAAAATAGTATTAGTAAGCATTGGAAATGCTAGATTCTAAAATAGAAAAGTAAAAAATTGGTGCACTAT
CTAAACTTATCTATATCGCTTTTTCCGTCGTTTGGTTCTCTAGTTACGATACAGGGGATATGCTTATATT
GAGTTATAGTACTAATCAGTGCTTAATATAGTTAATAAAATTATAGTTACCATAGTTTAGTAACTATGAT
GTATGTTAGTTAGAAACTTGCATTTCGGCCGGCCGAAGCAAACTTAAGAGTGTGTTGATAGTGCAGTATC
TTAAAATTTTGTATAATAGGAATTGAAGTTAAATTAGATGCTAAAAATTTGTAATTAAGAAGGAGTGATT
ACATGAACAAAAATATAAAATATTCTCAAAACTTTTTAACGAGTGAAAAAGTACTCAACCAAATAATAAA
ACAATTGAATTTAAAAGAAACCGATACCGTTTACGAAATTGGAACAGGTAAAGGGCATTTAACGACGAAA
CTGGCTAAAATAAGTAAACAGGTAACGTCTATTGAATTAGACAGTCATCTATTCAACTTATCGTCAGAAA
AATTAAAACTGAATACTCGTGTCACTTTAATTCACCAAGATATTCTACAGTTTCAATTCCCTAACAAACA
GAGGTATAAAATTGTTGGGAGTATTCCTTACCATTTAAGCACACAAATTATTAAAAAAGTGGTTTTTGAA
AGCCATGCGTCTGACATCTATCTGATTGTTGAAGAAGGATTCTACAAGCGTACCTTGGATATTCACCGAA
CACTAGGGTTGCTCTTGCACACTCAAGTCTCGATTCAGCAATTGCTTAAGCTGCCAGCGGAATGCTTTCA
TCCTAAACCAAAAGTAAACAGTGTCTTAATAAAACTTACCCGCCATACCACAGATGTTCCAGATAAATAT
TGGAAGCTATATACGTACTTTGTTTCAAAATGGGTCAATCGAGAATATCGTCAACTGTTTACTAAAAATC
AGTTTCATCAAGCAATGAAACACGCCAAAGTAAACAATTTAAGTACCGTTACTTATGAGCAAGTATTGTC
TATTTTTAATAGTTATCTATTATTTAACGGGAGGAAATAATTCTATGAGTCGCTTTTGTAAATTTGGAAA
GTTACACGTTACTAAAGGGAATGTGTTTAAACTCCTTTTTGATAATCTCATGACCAAAATCCCTTAACGT
GAGTTTTCGTTCCACTGAGCGTCAGACCCCGTAGAAAAGATCAAAGGATCTTCTTGAGATCCTTTTTTTC
TGCGCGTAATCTGCTGCTTGCAAACAAAAAAACCACCGCTACCAGCGGTGGTTTGTTTGCCGGATCAAGA
GCTACCAACTCTTTTTCCGAAGGTAACTGGCTTCAGCAGAGCGCAGATACCAAATACTGTTCTTCTAGTG
TAGCCGTAGTTAGGCCACCACTTCAAGAACTCTGTAGCACCGCCTACATACCTCGCTCTGCTAATCCTGT
TACCAGTGGCTGCTGCCAGTGGCGATAAGTCGTGTCTTACCGGGTTGGACTCAAGACGATAGTTACCGGA
TAAGGCGCAGCGGTCGGGCTGAACGGGGGGTTCGTGCACACAGCCCAGCTTGGAGCGAACGACCTACACC
GAACTGAGATACCTACAGCGTGAGCTATGAGAAAGCGCCACGCTTCCCGAAGGGAGAAAGGCGGACAGGT
ATCCGGTAAGCGGCAGGGTCGGAACAGGAGAGCGCACGAGGGAGCTTCCAGGGGGAAACGCCTGGTATCT
TTATAGTCCTGTCGGGTTTCGCCACCTCTGACTTGAGCGTCGATTTTTGTGATGCTCGTCAGGGGGGCGG
AGCCTATGGAAAAACGCCAGCAACGCGGCCTTTTTACGGTTCCTGGCCTTTTGCTGGCCTTTTGCTCACA
TGTTCTTTCCTGCGTTATCCCCTGATTCTGTGGATAACCGTATTACCGCCTTTGAGTGAGCTGATACCGC
TCGCCGCAGCCGAACGACCGAGCGCAGCGAGTCAGTGAGCGAGGAAGCGGAAGAGCGCCCAATACGCAGG
GCCC
